>Addgene plasmid #19494 | pcDNA5/FRT/TO GFP DNAJA4 | depositor full sequence | sequence record 9130 | Author sequence
AGCTTGCCACCATGGTGAGCAAGGGCGAGGAGCTGTTCACCGGGGTGGTGCCCATCCTGGTCGAGCTGGA
CGGCGACGTAAACGGCCACAAGTTCAGCGTGTCCGGCGAGGGCGAGGGCGATGCCACCTACGGCAAGCTG
ACCCTGAAGTTCATCTGCACCACCGGCAAGCTGCCCGTGCCCTGGCCCACCCTCGTGACCACCCTGACCT
ACGGCGTGCAGTGCTTCAGCCGCTACCCCGACCACATGAAGCAGCACGACTTCTTCAAGTCCGCCATGCC
CGAAGGCTACGTCCAGGAGCGCACCATCTTCTTCAAGGACGACGGCAACTACAAGACCCGCGCCGAGGTG
AAGTTCGAGGGCGACACCCTGGTGAACCGCATCGAGCTGAAGGGCATCGACTTCAAGGAGGACGGCAACA
TCCTGGGGCACAAGCTGGAGTACAACTACAACAGCCACAACGTCTATATCATGGCCGACAAGCAGAAGAA
CGGCATCAAGGTGAACTTCAAGATCCGCCACAACATCGAGGACGGCAGCGTGCAGCTCGCCGACCACTAC
CAGCAGAACACCCCCATCGGCGACGGCCCCGTGCTGCTGCCCGACAACCACTACCTGAGCACCCAGTCCG
CCCTGAGCAAAGACCCCAACGAGAAGCGCGATCACATGGTCCTGCTGGAGTTCGTGACCGCCGCCGGGAT
CACTCTCGGCATGGACGAGCTGTACAAGGGATCCACCATGGTGAAGGAGACCCAGTACTATGACATCCTG
GGCGTGAAGCCCAGCGCGTCCCCGGAGGAGATCAAGAAGGCCTATCGGAAGCTGGCGCTCAAGTGCCACC
CGGACAAGAACCCGGATGAGGGCGAGAAGTTTAAACTCATATCCCAGGCATATGAAGTGCTTTCAGATCC
AAAGAAAAGGGATGTTTATGACCAAGGCGGAGAGCAGGCAATTAAAGAAGGAGGCTCAGGCAGCCCCAGC
TTCTCTTCACCCATGGACATCTTTGACATGTTCTTTGGTGGTGGTGGACGGATGGCTAGAGAGAGAAGAG
GCAAGAATGTTGTACACCAGTTATCTGTAACTCTTGAAGATTTATATAATGGAGTCACGAAGAAATTGGC
CCTCCAGAAAAATGTAATTTGTGAGAAATGTGAAGGTGTTGGTGGGAAGAAGGGATCGGTGGAGAAGTGC
CCGCTGTGCAAGGGGCGGGGGATGCAGATCCACATCCAGCAGATCGGGCCGGGCATGGTACAGCAGATCC
AGACCGTGTGCATCGAGTGCAAGGGCCAGGGTGAGCGCATCAACCCCAAGGACCGCTGCGAGAGCTGCAG
CGGGGCCAAGGTGATCCGTGAGAAGAAGATTATCGAGGTACATGTTGAAAAAGGTATGAAAGATGGGCAA
AAGATACTATTTCATGGAGAAGGAGATCAGGAGCCTGAGCTGGAGCCTGGTGATGTCATAATTGTGCTTG
ATCAGAAGGATCATAGTGTCTTTCAGAGACGAGGCCATGACTTGATCATGAAAATGAAAATTCAGCTTTC
TGAAGCTCTTTGTGGCTTCAAGAAGACGATAAAAACATTGGACAATCGAATTCTTGTTATTACATCCAAA
GCAGGTGAGGTGATAAAGCACGGGGACCTGAGATGCGTGCGCGATGAAGGAATGCCCATCTACAAAGCAC
CCCTGGAAAAAGGGATTCTGATCATACAGTTTTTAGTAATCTTTCCTGAAAAACACTGGCTTTCTCTGGA
AAAGCTTCCTCAGCTGGAAGCTTTACTCCCTCCTCGACAGAAAGTGAGGATTACAGATGACATGGATCAG
GTGGAGCTGAAGGAGTTTTGTCCCAATGAGCAGAACTGGCGTCAGCACAGGGAGGCCTACGAGGAGGACG
AAGACGGGCCCCAGGCTGGAGTGCAGTGCCAGACGGCATGAGCGGCCGCTCGAGTCTAGAGGGCCCGTTT
AAACCCGCTGATCAGCCTCGACTGTGCCTTCTAGTTGCCAGCCATCTGTTGTTTGCCCCTCCCCCGTGCC
TTCCTTGACCCTGGAAGGTGCCACTCCCACTGTCCTTTCCTAATAAAATGAGGAAATTGCATCGCATTGT
CTGAGTAGGTGTCATTCTATTCTGGGGGGTGGGGTGGGGCAGGACAGCAAGGGGGAGGATTGGGAAGACA
ATAGCAGGCATGCTGGGGATGCGGTGGGCTCTATGGCTTCTGAGGCGGAAAGAACCAGCTGGGGCTCTAG
GGGGTATCCCC
[124 nt withheld, positions 2252-2375]
C
[91 nt withheld, positions 2377-2467]
AGGGTGATGGTTCACGTACCTAGAAGTTCCTATTCCGAAGTTCCTATTCTCTAGAAAGTATAGGAACTTC
CTTGGCCAAAAAGCCTGAACTCACCGCGACGTCTGTCGAGAAGTTTCTGATCGAAAAGTTCGACAGCGTC
TCCGACCTGATGCAGCTCTCGGAGGGCGAAGAATCTCGTGCTTTCAGCTTCGATGTAGGAGGGCGTGGAT
ATGTCCTGCGGGTAAATAGCTGCGCCGATGGTTTCTACAAAGATCGTTATGTTTATCGGCACTTTGCATC
GGCCGCGCTCCCGATTCCGGAAGTGCTTGACATTGGGGAATTCAGCGAGAGCCTGACCTATTGCATCTCC
CGCCGTGCACAGGGTGTCACGTTGCAAGACCTGCCTGAAACCGAACTGCCCGCTGTTCTGCAGCCGGTCG
CGGAGGCCATGGATGCGATCGCTGCGGCCGATCTTAGCCAGACGAGCGGGTTCGGCCCATTCGGACCGCA
AGGAATCGGTCAATACACTACATGGCGTGATTTCATATGCGCGATTGCTGATCCCCATGTGTATCACTGG
CAAACTGTGATGGACGACACCGTCAGTGCGTCCGTCGCGCAGGCTCTCGATGAGCTGATGCTTTGGGCCG
AGGACTGCCCCGAAGTCCGGCACCTCGTGCACGCGGATTTCGGCTCCAACAATGTCCTGACGGACAATGG
CCGCATAACAGCGGTCATTGACTGGAGCGAGGCGATGTTCGGGGATTCCCAATACGAGGTCGCCAACATC
TTCTTCTGGAGGCCGTGGTTGGCTTGTATGGAGCAGCAGACGCGCTACTTCGAGCGGAGGCATCCGGAGC
TTGCAGGATCGCCGCGGCTCCGGGCGTATATGCTCCGCATTGGTCTTGACCAACTCTATCAGAGCTTGGT
TGACGGCAATTTCGATGATGCAGCTTGGGCGCAGGGTCGATGCGACGCAATCGTCCGATCCGGAGCCGGG
ACTGTCGGGCGTACACAAATCGCCCGCAGAAGCGCGGCCGTCTGGACCGATGGCTGTGTAGAAGTACTCG
CCGATAGTGGAAACCGACGCCCCAGCACTCGTCCGAGGGCAAAGGAATAGCACGTACTACGAGATTTCGA
TTCCACCGCCGCCTTCTATGAAAGGTTGGGCTTCGGAATCGTTTTCCGGGACGCCGGCTGGATGATCCTC
CAGCGCGGGGATCTCATGCTGGAGTTCTTCGCCCACCCCAACTTGTTTATTGCAGCTTATAATGGTTACA
AATAAAGCAATAGCATCACAAATTTCACAAATAAAGCATTTTTTTCACTGCATTCTAGTTGTGGTTTGTC
CAAACTCATCAATGTATCTTATCATGTCTGTATACCGTCGACCTCTAGCTAGAGCTTGGCGTAATCATGG
TCATAGCTGTTTCCTGTGTGAAATTGTTATCCGCTCACAATTCCACACAACATACGAGCCGGAAGCATAA
AGTGTAAAGCCTGGGGTGCCTAATGAGTGAGCTAACTCACATTAATTGCGTTGCGCTCACTGCCCGCTTT
CCAGTCGGGAAACCTGTCGTGCCAGCTGCATTAATGAATCGGCCAACGCGCGGGGAGAGGCGGTTTGCGT
ATTGGGCGCTCTTCCGCTTCCTCGCTCACTGACTCGCTGCGCTCGGTCGTTCGGCTGCGGCGAGCGGTAT
CAGCTCACTCAAAGGCGGTAATACGGTTATCCACAGAATCAGGGGATAACGCAGGAAAGAACATGTGAGC
AAAAGGCCAGCAAAAGGCCAGGAACCGTAAAAAGGCCGCGTTGCTGGCGTTTTTCCATAGGCTCCGCCCC
CCTGACGAGCATCACAAAAATCGACGCTCAAGTCAGAGGTGGCGAAACCCGACAGGACTATAAAGATACC
AGGCGTTTCCCCCTGGAAGCTCCCTCGTGCGCTCTCCTGTTCCGACCCTGCCGCTTACCGGATACCTGTC
CGCCTTTCTCCCTTCGGGAAGCGTGGCGCTTTCTCATAGCTCACGCTGTAGGTATCTCAGTTCGGTGTAG
GTCGTTCGCTCCAAGCTGGGCTGTGTGCACGAACCCCCCGTTCAGCCCGACCGCTGCGCCTTATCCGGTA
ACTATCGTCTTGAGTCCAACCCGGTAAGACACGACTTATCGCCACTGGCAGCAGCCACTGGTAACAGGAT
TAGCAGAGCGAGGTATGTAGGCGGTGCTACAGAGTTCTTGAAGTGGTGGCCTAACTACGGCTACACTAGA
AGAACAGTATTTGGTATCTGCGCTCTGCTGAAGCCAGTTACCTTCGGAAAAAGAGTTGGTAGCTCTTGAT
CCGGCAAACAAACCACCGCTGGTAGCGGTGGTTTTTTTGTTTGCAAGCAGCAGATTACGCGCAGAAAAAA
AGGATCTCAAGAAGATCCTTTGATCTTTTCTACGGGGTCTGACGCTCAGTGGAACGAAAACTCACGTTAA
GGGATTTTGGTCATGAGATTATCAAAAAGGATCTTCACCTAGATCCTTTTAAATTAAAAATGAAGTTTTA
AATCAATCTAAAGTATATATGAGTAAACTTGGTCTGACAGTTACCAATGCTTAATCAGTGAGGCACCTAT
CTCAGCGATCTGTCTATTTCGTTCATCCATAGTTGCCTGACTCCCCGTCGTGTAGATAACTACGATACGG
GAGGGCTTACCATCTGGCCCCAGTGCTGCAATGATACCGCGAGACCCACGCTCACCGGCTCCAGATTTAT
CAGCAATAAACCAGCCAGCCGGAAGGGCCGAGCGCAGAAGTGGTCCTGCAACTTTATCCGCCTCCATCCA
GTCTATTAATTGTTGCCGGGAAGCTAGAGTAAGTAGTTCGCCAGTTAATAGTTTGCGCAACGTTGTTGCC
ATTGCTACAGGCATCGTGGTGTCACGCTCGTCGTTTGGTATGGCTTCATTCAGCTCCGGTTCCCAACGAT
CAAGGCGAGTTACATGATCCCCCATGTTGTGCAAAAAAGCGGTTAGCTCCTTCGGTCCTCCGATCGTTGT
CAGAAGTAAGTTGGCCGCAGTGTTATCACTCATGGTTATGGCAGCACTGCATAATTCTCTTACTGTCATG
CCATCCGTAAGATGCTTTTCTGTGACTGGTGAGTACTCAACCAAGTCATTCTGAGAATAGTGTATGCGGC
GACCGAGTTGCTCTTGCCCGGCGTCAATACGGGATAATACCGCGCCACATAGCAGAACTTTAAAAGTGCT
CATCATTGGAAAACGTTCTTCGGGGCGAAAACTCTCAAGGATCTTACCGCTGTTGAGATCCAGTTCGATG
TAACCCACTCGTGCACCCAACTGATCTTCAGCATCTTTTACTTTCACCAGCGTTTCTGGGTGAGCAAAAA
CAGGAAGGCAAAATGCCGCAAAAAAGGGAATAAGGGCGACACGGAAATGTTGAATACTCATACTCTTCCT
TTTTCAATATTATTGAAGCATTTATCAGGGTTATTGTCTCATGAGCGGATACATATTTGAATGTATTTAG
AAAAATAAACAAATAGGGGTTCCGCGCACATTTCCCCGAAAAGTGCCACCTGACGTCGACGGATCGGGAG
ATCTCCCGATCCCCTATGGTGCACTCTCAGTACAATCTGCTCTGATGCCGCATAGTTAAGCCAGTATCTG
CTCCCTGCTTGTGTGTTGGAGGTCGCTGAGTAGTGCGCGAGCAAAATTTAAGCTACAACAAGGCAAGGCT
TGACCGACAATTGCATGAAGAATCTGCTTAGGGTTAGGCGTTTTGCGCTGCTTCGCGATGTACGGGCCAG
ATATACGCGTTGACATTGATTATTGACTAGTTATTAATAGTAATCAATTACGGGGTCATTAGTTCATAGC
CCATATATGGAGTTCCGCGTTACATAACTTACGGTAAATGGCCCGCCTGGCTGACCGCCCAACGACCCCC
GCCCATTGACGTCAATAATGACGTATGTTCCCATAGTAACGCCAATAGGGACTTTCCATTGACGTCAATG
GGTGGAGTATTTACGGTAAACTGCCCACTTGGCAGTACATCAAGTGTATCATATGCCAAGTACGCCCCCT
ATTGACGTCAATGACGGTAAATGGCCCGCCTGGCATTATGCCCAGTACATGACCTTATGGGACTTTCCTA
CTTGGCAGTACATCTACGTATTAGTCATCGCTATTACCATGGTGATGCGGTTTTGGCAGTACATCAATGG
GCGTGGATAGCGGTTTGACTCACGGGGATTTCCAAGTCTCCACCCCATTGACGTCAATGGGAGTTTGTTT
TGGCACCAAAATCAACGGGACTTTCCAAAATGTCGTAACAACTCCGCCCCATTGACGCAAATGGGCGGTA
GGCGTGTACGGTGGGAGGTCTATATAAGCAGAGCTCTCCCTATCAGTGATAGAGATCTCCCTATCAGTGA
TAGAGATCGTCGACGAGCTCGTTTAGTGAACCGTCAGATCGCCTGGAGACGCCATCCACGCTGTTTTGAC
CTCCATAGAAGACACCGGGACCGATCCAGCCTCCGGACTCTAGCGTTTAAACTTA
Features (pLannotate 1.2.2; 22 found; start..end, strand, type, name):
     12..728     +  CDS            EGFP: EGFP is a basic (constitutively fluorescent) green fluorescent protein published in 1996, derived from Aequorea victoria. It is reported to be a rapidly-maturing weak dimer with moderate acid sensitivity.
    738..1928    +  CDS            DNAJA4: DNJA4_HUMAN - Experimental evidence at protein level: Swiss-Prot protein existence level 1. From Homo sapiens (Human).
   1982..2206    +  polyA_signal   bGH poly(A) signal: bovine growth hormone polyadenylation signal
   2210..2231    +  promoter       SV40 promoter (fragment): SV40 enhancer and early promoter
   2252..2485    +  rep_origin     f1 ori (fragment) (sequence partly withheld): f1 bacteriophage origin of replication; arrow indicates direction of (+) strand synthesis
   2490..2537    +  protein_bind   FRT: FLP-mediated recombination occurs in the 8-bp core sequence TCTAGAAA (Turan and Bode, 2011). FLP recombinase from the Saccharomyces cerevisiae 2μ plasmid
   2545..3567    +  CDS            HygR: aminoglycoside phosphotransferase from E. coli; aph(4)-Ia; confers resistance to hygromycin
   3577..3702    +  CDS            ble (fragment): BLE_KLEPN - Experimental evidence at protein level: Swiss-Prot protein existence level 1. Binding protein with a strong affinity to the bleomycin family of antibiotics. Binds to CL990; an antimitotic-antibiotic compound. From Klebsiella pneumoniae.
   3697..3818    +  polyA_signal   SV40 poly(A) signal: SV40 polyadenylation signal
   3891..3907    -  protein_bind   lac operator: The lac repressor binds to the lac operator to inhibit transcription in E. coli. This inhibition can be relieved by adding lactose or isopropyl-β-D-thiogalactopyranoside (IPTG). lac repressor encoded by lacI
   3915..3945    -  promoter       lac promoter: promoter for the E. coli lac operon
   3960..3981    -  protein_bind   CAP binding site: CAP binding activates transcription in the presence of cAMP. E. coli catabolite activator protein
   3994..4086    -  CDS            lacI (fragment): lac repressor; lacI; The lac repressor binds to the lac operator to inhibit transcription in E. coli. This inhibition can be relieved by adding lactose or isopropyl-β-D-thiogalactopyranoside (IPTG).
   4269..4857    -  rep_origin     ori: high-copy-number ColE1/pMB1/pBR322/pUC origin of replication
   5028..5888    -  CDS            AmpR: β-lactamase; bla; confers resistance to ampicillin, carbenicillin, and related antibiotics
   5889..5993    -  promoter       AmpR promoter: bla
   6052..6104    -  misc_feature   bom (fragment): basis of mobility region from pBR322
   6259..6638    +  enhancer       CMV enhancer: human cytomegalovirus immediate early enhancer
   6639..6842    +  promoter       CMV promoter: human cytomegalovirus (CMV) immediate early promoter
   6844..6863    +  promoter       PLtetO-1 promoter (fragment): modified phage lambda PL promoter with tet operator sites (Lutz and Bujard, 1997)
   6865..6884    +  promoter       PLtetO-1 promoter (fragment): modified phage lambda PL promoter with tet operator sites (Lutz and Bujard, 1997)
   6892..6925    +  promoter       TRE3GV promoter (fragment): 3rd-generation Tet-responsive promoter that can be activated by binding of Tet-On® 3G, optimized for retroviral and lentiviral vectors
