[The description below was written by a language model from this plasmid's Addgene catalogue record and pLannotate feature annotations shown in this document.]
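Description:
pcDNA5/FRT/TO GFP DNAJA4 is a mammalian expression plasmid built on the Invitrogen pcDNA5/FRT/TO backbone, carrying human DNAJA4 (also called Dj4 or HsJ4), a member of the HSP40/DNAJ co-chaperone family, fused at its N-terminus to EGFP. In the 7,002 nt depositor sequence, the EGFP reading frame lies directly upstream of the DNAJA4 coding sequence, which was inserted between BamHI and NotI sites, and the fusion is terminated by the bovine growth hormone polyadenylation signal. Transcription is driven by the CMV immediate-early enhancer and promoter. Just downstream of the promoter are short hits annotated as PLtetO-1 and TRE3GV fragments. These most likely correspond to the tandem tet operator sites of the "TO" design. Expression is then repressed in cells producing Tet repressor and switched on by tetracycline or doxycycline, while in cells lacking the repressor the promoter behaves constitutively.

The backbone also carries an FRT site immediately ahead of a hygromycin resistance gene that has no annotated promoter of its own. In this arrangement, FLP-mediated recombination into a host cell line with a genomic FRT target places the marker under a resident promoter. Hygromycin selection therefore enriches for single-copy, site-specific integrants, giving isogenic stable lines. The plasmid can equally be used for transient transfection. In E. coli it is maintained at high copy through a ColE1/pUC-type origin with ampicillin selection; the f1 ori, ble, lacI and SV40 promoter hits are only fragments.

The construct belongs to a human HSPH/HSPA/DNAJ expression library. The depositor cautions that inserts were amplified from pooled reference RNA from ten cell lines, so polymorphisms may be present, and that clones were verified only for gene identity.
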