Addgene plasmid #19494: pcDNA5/FRT/TO GFP DNAJA4
Depositing lab: Harm Kampinga. Depositing organization: University Medical Center Groningen. Publication: Computational analysis of the human HSPH/HSPA/DNAJ family and cloning of a human HSPH/HSPA/DNAJ expression library. Hageman J, Kampinga HH. Cell Stress Chaperones. 2009 Jan;14(1):1-21. doi: 10.1007/s12192-008-0060-2. Epub 2008 Aug 7. PubMed 18686016.
Backbone
  Vector backbone: pcDNA5/FRT/TO
  Backbone manufacturer: Invitrogen
  Backbone size w/o insert (bp): 5137
  Vector type: Mammalian Expression
  Selectable markers: Hygromycin
Growth in bacteria
  Bacterial resistance: Ampicillin, 100 μg/mL
  Growth temperature: 37°C
  Growth strain: DH5alpha
  Copy number: High Copy
Gene/Insert
  Gene/Insert name: DNAJA4 (alt name: Dj4, HsJ4)
  Species: H. sapiens (human)
  Insert size (bp): 1919
  Entrez Gene: DNAJA4 (a.k.a. MST104, MSTP104, PRO1472)
  Tag / fusion protein: GFP (N terminal on insert)
  Cloning method: Restriction Enzyme; 5′ cloning site BamHI (not destroyed); 3′ cloning site NotI (not destroyed)
  Sequencing primers: 5′ LNCX; 3′ BGH-rev
Terms and licenses: Academic/Nonprofit Terms; Industry Terms: Not Available to Industry
Depositor comments: Part of the HSP40 gene family Disclaimer: For cloning the various HSP genes, the Stratagene reference RNA for cDNA synthesis was used and genes were amplified from this mixture that originates from 10 different cell lines from different somatic origin and ultimately coming from 10 different individuals. This strategy was used to maximize the chance for the presence of individual HSP transcripts. Users must be aware that this mixture thus represents 20 complete haploid genomes, meaning that for each individual gene there might be polymorphisms that could potentially have functional consequences. The library was sequence verified only for the presence of the correct gene.
How to cite: pcDNA5/FRT/TO GFP DNAJA4 was a gift from Harm Kampinga (Addgene plasmid # 19494 ; http://n2t.net/addgene:19494 ; RRID:Addgene_19494)
