>Addgene plasmid #19494 | pcDNA5/FRT/TO GFP DNAJA4 | addgene partial sequence | sequence record 25271 | 19494 with EGFP-C
CTCGGNNTGGACGAGCTGTACAAGGGATCCACCATGGTGAAGGAGACCCAGTACTATGACATCCTGGGCG
TGAAGCCCAGCGCGTCCCCGGAGGAGATCAAGAAGGCCTATCGGAAGCTGGCGCTCAAGTACCACCCGGA
CAAGAACCCGGATGAGGGCGAGAAGTTTAAACTCATATCCCAGGCATATGAAGTGCTTTCAGATCCAAAG
AAAAGGGATGTTTATGACCAAGGCGGAGAGCAGGCAATTAAAGAAGGAGGCTCAGGCAGCCCCAGCTTCT
CTTCACCCATGGACATCTTTGACATGTTCTTTGGTGGTGGTGGACGGATGGCTAGAGAGAGAAGAGGCAA
GAATGTTGTACACCAGTTATCTGTAACTCTTGAAGATCTATATAATGGAGTCACGAAGAAATTGGCCCTC
CAGAAAAATGTAATTTGTGAGAAATGTGAAGGTGTTGGTGGGAAGAAGGGATCGGTGGAGAAGTGCCCGC
TGTGCAAGGGGCGGGGGATGCAGATCCACATCCAGCAGATCGGGCCGGGCATGGTACAGCAGATCCAGAC
CGTGTGCATCGAGTGCAAGGGCCAGGGTGAGCGCATCAACCCCAAGGACCGCTGCGAGAGCTGCAGCGGG
GCCAAGGTGATCCGTGA
